>Addgene plasmid #52319 | pET-MBP-mSA2 | depositor full sequence | sequence record 84860 | pET-MBP-mSA2 sequence 6886 bps
TGGCGAATGGG
[124 nt withheld, positions 12-135]
C
[91 nt withheld, positions 137-227]
A
[49 nt withheld, positions 229-277]
CCTTTGACGTTGGAGTCCACGTTCTTT
[37 nt withheld, positions 305-341]
ACCCTATCTCGGTCTATTCTTTTGATTTATAAGGGATTTTGCCGATTTCGGCCTATTGGTTAAAAAATGA
GCTGATTTAACAAAAATTTAACGCGAATTTTAACAAAATATTAACGTTTACAATTTCAGGTGGCACTTTT
CGGGGAAATGTGCGCGGAACCCCTATTTGTTTATTTTTCTAAATACATTCAAATATGTATCCGCTCATGA
ATTAATTCTTAGAAAAACTCATCGAGCATCAAATGAAACTGCAATTTATTCATATCAGGATTATCAATAC
CATATTTTTGAAAAAGCCGTTTCTGTAATGAAGGAGAAAACTCACCGAGGCAGTTCCATAGGATGGCAAG
ATCCTGGTATCGGTCTGCGATTCCGACTCGTCCAACATCAATACAACCTATTAATTTCCCCTCGTCAAAA
ATAAGGTTATCAAGTGAGAAATCACCATGAGTGACGACTGAATCCGGTGAGAATGGCAAAAGTTTATGCA
TTTCTTTCCAGACTTGTTCAACAGGCCAGCCATTACGCTCGTCATCAAAATCACTCGCATCAACCAAACC
GTTATTCATTCGTGATTGCGCCTGAGCGAGACGAAATACGCGATCGCTGTTAAAAGGACAATTACAAACA
GGAATCGAATGCAACCGGCGCAGGAACACTGCCAGCGCATCAACAATATTTTCACCTGAATCAGGATATT
CTTCTAATACCTGGAATGCTGTTTTCCCGGGGATCGCAGTGGTGAGTAACCATGCATCATCAGGAGTACG
GATAAAATGCTTGATGGTCGGAAGAGGCATAAATTCCGTCAGCCAGTTTAGTCTGACCATCTCATCTGTA
ACATCATTGGCAACGCTACCTTTGCCATGTTTCAGAAACAACTCTGGCGCATCGGGCTTCCCATACAATC
GATAGATTGTCGCACCTGATTGCCCGACATTATCGCGAGCCCATTTATACCCATATAAATCAGCATCCAT
GTTGGAATTTAATCGCGGCCTAGAGCAAGACGTTTCCCGTTGAATATGGCTCATAACACCCCTTGTATTA
CTGTTTATGTAAGCAGACAGTTTTATTGTTCATGACCAAAATCCCTTAACGTGAGTTTTCGTTCCACTGA
GCGTCAGACCCCGTAGAAAAGATCAAAGGATCTTCTTGAGATCCTTTTTTTCTGCGCGTAATCTGCTGCT
TGCAAACAAAAAAACCACCGCTACCAGCGGTGGTTTGTTTGCCGGATCAAGAGCTACCAACTCTTTTTCC
GAAGGTAACTGGCTTCAGCAGAGCGCAGATACCAAATACTGTCCTTCTAGTGTAGCCGTAGTTAGGCCAC
CACTTCAAGAACTCTGTAGCACCGCCTACATACCTCGCTCTGCTAATCCTGTTACCAGTGGCTGCTGCCA
GTGGCGATAAGTCGTGTCTTACCGGGTTGGACTCAAGACGATAGTTACCGGATAAGGCGCAGCGGTCGGG
CTGAACGGGGGGTTCGTGCACACAGCCCAGCTTGGAGCGAACGACCTACACCGAACTGAGATACCTACAG
CGTGAGCTATGAGAAAGCGCCACGCTTCCCGAAGGGAGAAAGGCGGACAGGTATCCGGTAAGCGGCAGGG
TCGGAACAGGAGAGCGCACGAGGGAGCTTCCAGGGGGAAACGCCTGGTATCTTTATAGTCCTGTCGGGTT
TCGCCACCTCTGACTTGAGCGTCGATTTTTGTGATGCTCGTCAGGGGGGCGGAGCCTATGGAAAAACGCC
AGCAACGCGGCCTTTTTACGGTTCCTGGCCTTTTGCTGGCCTTTTGCTCACATGTTCTTTCCTGCGTTAT
CCCCTGATTCTGTGGATAACCGTATTACCGCCTTTGAGTGAGCTGATACCGCTCGCCGCAGCCGAACGAC
CGAGCGCAGCGAGTCAGTGAGCGAGGAAGCGGAAGAGCGCCTGATGCGGTATTTTCTCCTTACGCATCTG
TGCGGTATTTCACACCGCATATATGGTGCACTCTCAGTACAATCTGCTCTGATGCCGCATAGTTAAGCCA
GTATACACTCCGCTATCGCTACGTGACTGGGTCATGGCTGCGCCCCGACACCCGCCAACACCCGCTGACG
CGCCCTGACGGGCTTGTCTGCTCCCGGCATCCGCTTACAGACAAGCTGTGACCGTCTCCGGGAGCTGCAT
GTGTCAGAGGTTTTCACCGTCATCACCGAAACGCGCGAGGCAGCTGCGGTAAAGCTCATCAGCGTGGTCG
TGAAGCGATTCACAGATGTCTGCCTGTTCATCCGCGTCCAGCTCGTTGAGTTTCTCCAGAAGCGTTAATG
TCTGGCTTCTGATAAAGCGGGCCATGTTAAGGGCGGTTTTTTCCTGTTTGGTCACTGATGCCTCCGTGTA
AGGGGGATTTCTGTTCATGGGGGTAATGATACCGATGAAACGAGAGAGGATGCTCACGATACGGGTTACT
GATGATGAACATGCCCGGTTACTGGAACGTTGTGAGGGTAAACAACTGGCGGTATGGATGCGGCGGGACC
AGAGAAAAATCACTCAGGGTCAATGCCAGCGCTTCGTTAATACAGATGTAGGTGTTCCACAGGGTAGCCA
GCAGCATCCTGCGATGCAGATCCGGAACATAATGGTGCAGGGCGCTGACTTCCGCGTTTCCAGACTTTAC
GAAACACGGAAACCGAAGACCATTCATGTTGTTGCTCAGGTCGCAGACGTTTTGCAGCAGCAGTCGCTTC
ACGTTCGCTCGCGTATCGGTGATTCATTCTGCTAACCAGTAAGGCAACCCCGCCAGCCTAGCCGGGTCCT
CAACGACAGGAGCACGATCATGCGCACCCGTGGGGCCGCCATGCCGGCGATAATGGCCTGCTTCTCGCCG
AAACGTTTGGTGGCGGGACCAGTGACGAAGGCTTGAGCGAGGGCGTGCAAGATTCCGAATACCGCAAGCG
ACAGGCCGATCATCGTCGCGCTCCAGCGAAAGCGGTCCTCGCCGAAAATGACCCAGAGCGCTGCCGGCAC
CTGTCCTACGAGTTGCATGATAAAGAAGACAGTCATAAGTGCGGCGACGATAGTCATGCCCCGCGCCCAC
CGGAAGGAGCTGACTGGGTTGAAGGCTCTCAAGGGCATCGGTCGAGATCCCGGTGCCTAATGAGTGAGCT
AACTTACATTAATTGCGTTGCGCTCACTGCCCGCTTTCCAGTCGGGAAACCTGTCGTGCCAGCTGCATTA
ATGAATCGGCCAACGCGCGGGGAGAGGCGGTTTGCGTATTGGGCGCCAGGGTGGTTTTTCTTTTCACCAG
TGAGACGGGCAACAGCTGATTGCCCTTCACCGCCTGGCCCTGAGAGAGTTGCAGCAAGCGGTCCACGCTG
GTTTGCCCCAGCAGGCGAAAATCCTGTTTGATGGTGGTTAACGGCGGGATATAACATGAGCTGTCTTCGG
TATCGTCGTATCCCACTACCGAGATATCCGCACCAACGCGCAGCCCGGACTCGGTAATGGCGCGCATTGC
GCCCAGCGCCATCTGATCGTTGGCAACCAGCATCGCAGTGGGAACGATGCCCTCATTCAGCATTTGCATG
GTTTGTTGAAAACCGGACATGGCACTCCAGTCGCCTTCCCGTTCCGCTATCGGCTGAATTTGATTGCGAG
TGAGATATTTATGCCAGCCAGCCAGACGCAGACGCGCCGAGACAGAACTTAATGGGCCCGCTAACAGCGC
GATTTGCTGGTGACCCAATGCGACCAGATGCTCCACGCCCAGTCGCGTACCGTCTTCATGGGAGAAAATA
ATACTGTTGATGGGTGTCTGGTCAGAGACATCAAGAAATAACGCCGGAACATTAGTGCAGGCAGCTTCCA
CAGCAATGGCATCCTGGTCATCCAGCGGATAGTTAATGATCAGCCCACTGACGCGTTGCGCGAGAAGATT
GTGCACCGCCGCTTTACAGGCTTCGACGCCGCTTCGTTCTACCATCGACACCACCACGCTGGCACCCAGT
TGATCGGCGCGAGATTTAATCGCCGCGACAATTTGCGACGGCGCGTGCAGGGCCAGACTGGAGGTGGCAA
CGCCAATCAGCAACGACTGTTTGCCCGCCAGTTGTTGTGCCACGCGGTTGGGAATGTAATTCAGCTCCGC
CATCGCCGCTTCCACTTTTTCCCGCGTTTTCGCAGAAACGTGGCTGGCCTGGTTCACCACGCGGGAAACG
GTCTGATAAGAGACACCGGCATACTCTGCGACATCGTATAACGTTACTGGTTTCACATTCACCACCCTGA
ATTGACTCTCTTCCGGGCGCTATCATGCCATACCGCGAAAGGTTTTGCGCCATTCGATGGTGTCCGGGAT
CTCGACGCTCTCCCTTATGCGACTCCTGCATTAGGAAGCAGCCCAGTAGTAGGTTGAGGCCGTTGAGCAC
CGCCGCCGCAAGGAATGGTGCATGCAAGGAGATGGCGCCCAACAGTCCCCCGGCCACGGGGCCTGCCACC
ATACCCACGCCGAAACAAGCGCTCATGAGCCCGAAGTGGCGAGCCCGATCTTCCCCATCGGTGATGTCGG
CGATATAGGCGCCAGCAACCGCACCTGTGGCGCCGGTGATGCCGGCCACGATGCGTCCGGCGTAGAGGAT
CGAGATCTCGATCCCGCGAAATTAATACGACTCACTATAGGGGAATTGTGAGCGGATAACAATTCCCCTC
TAGAAATAATTTTGTTTAACTTTAAGAAGGAGATATACCATGGGCAGCAGCCATCATCATCATCATCACA
GCAGCGGCCTGGTGCCGCGCGGCAGCCATATGAAAATCGAAGAAGGTAAACTGGTAATCTGGATTAACGG
CGATAAAGGCTATAACGGTCTCGCTGAAGTCGGTAAGAAATTCGAGAAAGATACCGGAATTAAAGTCACC
GTTGAGCATCCGGATAAACTGGAAGAGAAATTCCCACAGGTTGCGGCAACTGGCGATGGCCCTGACATTA
TCTTCTGGGCACACGACCGCTTTGGTGGCTACGCTCAATCTGGCCTGTTGGCTGAAATCACCCCGGACAA
AGCGTTCCAGGACAAGCTGTATCCGTTTACCTGGGATGCCGTACGTTACAACGGCAAGCTGATTGCTTAC
CCGATCGCTGTTGAAGCGTTATCGCTGATTTATAACAAAGATCTGCTGCCGAACCCGCCAAAAACCTGGG
AAGAGATCCCGGCGCTGGATAAAGAACTGAAAGCGAAAGGTAAGAGCGCGCTGATGTTCAACCTGCAAGA
ACCGTACTTCACCTGGCCGCTGATTGCTGCTGACGGGGGTTATGCGTTCAAGTATGAAAACGGCAAGTAC
GACATTAAAGACGTGGGCGTGGATAACGCTGGCGCGAAAGCGGGTCTGACCTTCCTGGTTGACCTGATTA
AAAACAAACACATGAATGCAGACACCGATTACTCCATCGCAGAAGCTGCCTTTAATAAAGGCGAAACAGC
GATGACCATCAACGGCCCGTGGGCATGGTCCAACATCGACACCAGCAAAGTGAATTATGGTGTAACGGTA
CTGCCGACCTTCAAGGGTCAACCATCCAAACCGTTCGTTGGCGTGCTGAGCGCAGGTATTAACGCCGCCA
GTCCGAACAAAGAGCTGGCAAAAGAGTTCCTCGAAAACTATCTGCTGACTGATGAAGGTCTGGAAGCGGT
TAATAAAGACAAACCGCTGGGTGCCGTAGCGCTGAAGTCTTACGAGGAAGAGTTGGCGAAAGATCCACGT
ATTGCCGCCACCATGGAAAACGCCCAGAAAGGTGAAATCATGCCGAACATCCCGCAGATGTCCGCTTTCT
GGTATGCCGTGCGTACTGCGGTGATCAACGCCGCCAGCGGTCGTCAGACTGTCGATGAAGCCCTGAAAGA
CGCGCAGACTAATTCGAGCTCGAACAACAACAACAATAACAATAACAACAACCTCGGGATCGAGGGAAGG
GGAGGATCCGAATTCGCTAGCGAGAACCTGTATTTCCAGGGCGCGGAAGCGGGTATCACCGGCACGTGGT
ACAACCAGCATGGTTCTACCTTCACCGTTACCGCGGGTGCGGACGGTAACCTGACCGGTCAGTACGAAAA
CCGTGCGCAGGGCACTGGTTGCCAGAACTCTCCGTACACCCTGACCGGTCGTTACAACGGTACCAAACTG
GAATGGCGTGTTGAATGGAACAACTCTACCGAAAACTGCCACTCTCGTACCGAATGGCGTGGTCAGTACC
AGGGTGGTGCGGAAGCGCGTATCAACACCCAGTGGAACCTGACCTACGAAGGTGGTTCTGGTCCGGCGAC
CGAACAGGGTCAGGACACCTTCACCAAAGTTAAACCGTCTGCGGCGTCTGGATCCGACTACAAGGACGAT
GACGACAAGTAACTCGAGCACCACCACCACCACCACTGAGATCCGGCTGCTAACAAAGCCCGAAAGGAAG
CTGAGTTGGCTGCTGCCACCGCTGAGCAATAACTAGCATAACCCCTTGGGGCCTCTAAACGGGTCTTGAG
GGGTTTTTTGCTGAAAGGAGGAACTATATCCGGAT
Features (pLannotate 1.2.2; 22 found; start..end, strand, type, name):
     12..467     +  rep_origin     f1 ori (sequence partly withheld): f1 bacteriophage origin of replication; arrow indicates direction of (+) strand synthesis
    494..551     +  promoter       AmpR promoter (fragment): bla
    560..1375    -  CDS            KanR: aminoglycoside phosphotransferase; aph(3')-Ia; confers resistance to kanamycin in bacteria or G418 (Geneticin®) in eukaryotes
   1497..2085    +  rep_origin     ori: high-copy-number ColE1/pMB1/pBR322/pUC origin of replication
   2271..2413    -  misc_feature   bom: basis of mobility region from pBR322
   2515..2706    -  CDS            rop: Rop protein, which maintains plasmids at low copy number; rop
   2723..3103    +  CDS            YPB1_ECOLX: Protein predicted: Swiss-Prot protein existence level 4. From Escherichia coli.
   3175..3466    -  CDS            TcR (fragment): tetracycline efflux protein; tet; confers resistance to tetracycline
   3481..3502    -  protein_bind   CAP binding site: CAP binding activates transcription in the presence of cAMP. E. coli catabolite activator protein
   3515..4597    -  CDS            lacI: lac repressor; lacI; The lac repressor binds to the lac operator to inhibit transcription in E. coli. This inhibition can be relieved by adding lactose or isopropyl-β-D-thiogalactopyranoside (IPTG).
   4598..4675    -  promoter       lacI promoter: lacI
   4683..4962    -  CDS            TcR (fragment): tetracycline efflux protein; tet; confers resistance to tetracycline
   4984..5002    +  promoter       T7 promoter: promoter for bacteriophage T7 RNA polymerase
   5003..5027    +  protein_bind   lac operator: The lac repressor binds to the lac operator to inhibit transcription in E. coli. This inhibition can be relieved by adding lactose or isopropyl-β-D-thiogalactopyranoside (IPTG). lac repressor encoded by lacI
   5042..5064    +  RBS            RBS: efficient ribosome binding site from bacteriophage T7 gene 10 (Olins and Rangwala, 1989)
   5083..5099    +  CDS            capTEV™ (fragment): composite tag for in vivo biotinylation, TEV protease cleavage, and 6xHis tagging
   5110..5127    +  CDS            thrombin site: thrombin recognition and cleavage site
   5131..6231    +  CDS            MBP: maltose binding protein from E. coli; malE (mutated); This version of the gene does not encode a signal sequence, so MBP will remain in the cytosol.
   6334..6675    +  CDS            mSA: monomeric streptavidin/rhizavidin hybrid (Lim et al., 2013)
   6730..6747    +  CDS            9xHis (fragment): 9xHis affinity tag
   6757..6806    +  CDS            SET1 (fragment): solubility-enhancement tag derived from T7 phage gene 10B
   6814..6861    +  terminator     T7 terminator: transcription terminator for bacteriophage T7 RNA polymerase
