>Addgene plasmid #52319 | pET-MBP-mSA2 | addgene full sequence | sequence record 237583 | Addgene NGS Result
AAGTGGCGAGCCCGATCTTCCCCATCGGTGATGTCGGCGATATAGGCGCCAGCAACCGCACCTGTGGCGC
CGGTGATGCCGGCCACGATGCGTCCGGCGTAGAGGATCGAGATCTCGATCCCGCGAAATTAATACGACTC
ACTATAGGGGAATTGTGAGCGGATAACAATTCCCCTCTAGAAATAATTTTGTTTAACTTTAAGAAGGAGA
TATACCATGGGCAGCAGCCATCATCATCATCATCACAGCAGCGGCCTGGTGCCGCGCGGCAGCCATATGA
AAATCGAAGAAGGTAAACTGGTAATCTGGATTAACGGCGATAAAGGCTATAACGGTCTCGCTGAAGTCGG
TAAGAAATTCGAGAAAGATACCGGAATTAAAGTCACCGTTGAGCATCCGGATAAACTGGAAGAGAAATTC
CCACAGGTTGCGGCAACTGGCGATGGCCCTGACATTATCTTCTGGGCACACGACCGCTTTGGTGGCTACG
CTCAATCTGGCCTGTTGGCTGAAATCACCCCGGACAAAGCGTTCCAGGACAAGCTGTATCCGTTTACCTG
GGATGCCGTACGTTACAACGGCAAGCTGATTGCTTACCCGATCGCTGTTGAAGCGTTATCGCTGATTTAT
AACAAAGATCTGCTGCCGAACCCGCCAAAAACCTGGGAAGAGATCCCGGCGCTGGATAAAGAACTGAAAG
CGAAAGGTAAGAGCGCGCTGATGTTCAACCTGCAAGAACCGTACTTCACCTGGCCGCTGATTGCTGCTGA
CGGGGGTTATGCGTTCAAGTATGAAAACGGCAAGTACGACATTAAAGACGTGGGCGTGGATAACGCTGGC
GCGAAAGCGGGTCTGACCTTCCTGGTTGACCTGATTAAAAACAAACACATGAATGCAGACACCGATTACT
CCATCGCAGAAGCTGCCTTTAATAAAGGCGAAACAGCGATGACCATCAACGGCCCGTGGGCATGGTCCAA
CATCGACACCAGCAAAGTGAATTATGGTGTAACGGTACTGCCGACCTTCAAGGGTCAACCATCCAAACCG
TTCGTTGGCGTGCTGAGCGCAGGTATTAACGCCGCCAGTCCGAACAAAGAGCTGGCAAAAGAGTTCCTCG
AAAACTATCTGCTGACTGATGAAGGTCTGGAAGCGGTTAATAAAGACAAACCGCTGGGTGCCGTAGCGCT
GAAGTCTTACGAGGAAGAGTTGGCGAAAGATCCACGTATTGCCGCCACCATGGAAAACGCCCAGAAAGGT
GAAATCATGCCGAACATCCCGCAGATGTCCGCTTTCTGGTATGCCGTGCGTACTGCGGTGATCAACGCCG
CCAGCGGTCGTCAGACTGTCGATGAAGCCCTGAAAGACGCGCAGACTAATTCGAGCTCGAACAACAACAA
CAATAACAATAACAACAACCTCGGGATCGAGGGAAGGGGAGGATCCGAATTCGCTAGCGAGAACCTGTAT
TTCCAGGGCGCGGAAGCGGGTATCACCGGCACGTGGTACAACCAGCATGGTTCTACCTTCACCGTTACCG
CGGGTGCGGACGGTAACCTGACCGGTCAGTACGAAAACCGTGCGCAGGGCACTGGTTGCCAGAACTCTCC
GTACACCCTGACCGGTCGTTACAACGGTACCAAACTGGAATGGCGTGTTGAATGGAACAACTCTACCGAA
AACTGCCACTCTCGTACCGAATGGCGTGGTCAGTACCAGGGTGGTGCGGAAGCGCGTATCAACACCCAGT
GGAACCTGACCTACGAAGGTGGTTCTGGTCCGGCGACCGAACAGGGTCAGGACACCTTCACCAAAGTTAA
ACCGTCTGCGGCGTCTGGATCCGACTACAAGGACGATGACGACAAGTAACTCGAGCACCACCACCACCAC
CACTGAGATCCGGCTGCTAACAAAGCCCGAAAGGAAGCTGAGTTGGCTGCTGCCACCGCTGAGCAATAAC
TAGCATAACCCCTTGGGGCCTCTAAACGGGTCTTGAGGGGTTTTTTGCTGAAAGGAGGAACTATATCCGG
ATTGGCGAATGGG
[124 nt withheld, positions 2044-2167]
C
[91 nt withheld, positions 2169-2259]
A
[49 nt withheld, positions 2261-2309]
CCTTTGACGTTGGAGTCCACGTTCTTT
[37 nt withheld, positions 2337-2373]
ACCCTATCTCGGTCTATTCTTTTGATTTATAAGGGATTTTGCCGATTTCGGCCTATTGGTTAAAAAATGA
GCTGATTTAACAAAAATTTAACGCGAATTTTAACAAAATATTAACGCTTACAATTTAGGTGGCACTTTTC
GGGGAAATGTGCGCGGAACCCCTATTTGTTTATTTTTCTAAATACATTCAAATATGTATCCGCTCATGAA
TTAATTCTTAGAAAAACTCATCGAGCATCAAATGAAACTGCAATTTATTCATATCAGGATTATCAATACC
ATATTTTTGAAAAAGCCGTTTCTGTAATGAAGGAGAAAACTCACCGAGGCAGTTCCATAGGATGGCAAGA
TCCTGGTATCGGTCTGCGATTCCGACTCGTCCAACATCAATACAACCTATTAATTTCCCCTCGTCAAAAA
TAAGGTTATCAAGTGAGAAATCACCATGAGTGACGACTGAATCCGGTGAGAATGGCAAAAGTTTATGCAT
TTCTTTCCAGACTTGTTCAACAGGCCAGCCATTACGCTCGTCATCAAAATCACTCGCATCAACCAAACCG
TTATTCATTCGTGATTGCGCCTGAGCGAGACGAAATACGCGATCGCTGTTAAAAGGACAATTACAAACAG
GAATCGAATGCAACCGGCGCAGGAACACTGCCAGCGCATCAACAATATTTTCACCTGAATCAGGATATTC
TTCTAATACCTGGAATGCTGTTTTCCCGGGGATCGCAGTGGTGAGTAACCATGCATCATCAGGAGTACGG
ATAAAATGCTTGATGGTCGGAAGAGGCATAAATTCCGTCAGCCAGTTTAGTCTGACCATCTCATCTGTAA
CATCATTGGCAACGCTACCTTTGCCATGTTTCAGAAACAACTCTGGCGCATCGGGCTTCCCATACAATCG
ATAGATTGTCGCACCTGATTGCCCGACATTATCGCGAGCCCATTTATACCCATATAAATCAGCATCCATG
TTGGAATTTAATCGCGGCCTAGAGCAAGACGTTTCCCGTTGAATATGGCTCATAACACCCCTTGTATTAC
TGTTTATGTAAGCAGACAGTTTTATTGTTCATGACCAAAATCCCTTAACGTGAGTTTTCGTTCCACTGAG
CGTCAGACCCCGTAGAAAAGATCAAAGGATCTTCTTGAGATCCTTTTTTTCTGCGCGTAATCTGCTGCTT
GCAAACAAAAAAACCACCGCTACCAGCGGTGGTTTGTTTGCCGGATCAAGAGCTACCAACTCTTTTTCCG
AAGGTAACTGGCTTCAGCAGAGCGCAGATACCAAATACTGTCCTTCTAGTGTAGCCGTAGTTAGGCCACC
ACTTCAAGAACTCTGTAGCACCGCCTACATACCTCGCTCTGCTAATCCTGTTACCAGTGGCTGCTGCCAG
TGGCGATAAGTCGTGTCTTACCGGGTTGGACTCAAGACGATAGTTACCGGATAAGGCGCAGCGGTCGGGC
TGAACGGGGGGTTCGTGCACACAGCCCAGCTTGGAGCGAACGACCTACACCGAACTGAGATACCTACAGC
GTGAGCTATGAGAAAGCGCCACGCTTCCCGAAGGGAGAAAGGCGGACAGGTATCCGGTAAGCGGCAGGGT
CGGAACAGGAGAGCGCACGAGGGAGCTTCCAGGGGGAAACGCCTGGTATCTTTATAGTCCTGTCGGGTTT
CGCCACCTCTGACTTGAGCGTCGATTTTTGTGATGCTCGTCAGGGGGGCGGAGCCTATGGAAAAACGCCA
GCAACGCGGCCTTTTTACGGTTCCTGGCCTTTTGCTGGCCTTTTGCTCACATGTTCTTTCCTGCGTTATC
CCCTGATTCTGTGGATAACCGTATTACCGCCTTTGAGTGAGCTGATACCGCTCGCCGCAGCCGAACGACC
GAGCGCAGCGAGTCAGTGAGCGAGGAAGCGGAAGAGCGCCTGATGCGGTATTTTCTCCTTACGCATCTGT
GCGGTATTTCACACCGCAATGGTGCACTCTCAGTACAATCTGCTCTGATGCCGCATAGTTAAGCCAGTAT
ACACTCCGCTATCGCTACGTGACTGGGTCATGGCTGCGCCCCGACACCCGCCAACACCCGCTGACGCGCC
CTGACGGGCTTGTCTGCTCCCGGCATCCGCTTACAGACAAGCTGTGACCGTCTCCGGGAGCTGCATGTGT
CAGAGGTTTTCACCGTCATCACCGAAACGCGCGAGGCAGCTGCGGTAAAGCTCATCAGCGTGGTCGTGAA
GCGATTCACAGATGTCTGCCTGTTCATCCGCGTCCAGCTCGTTGAGTTTCTCCAGAAGCGTTAATGTCTG
GCTTCTGATAAAGCGGGCCATGTTAAGGGCGGTTTTTTCCTGTTTGGTCACTGATGCCTCCGTGTAAGGG
GGATTTCTGTTCATGGGGGTAATGATACCGATGAAACGAGAGAGGATGCTCACGATACGGGTTACTGATG
ATGAACATGCCCGGTTACTGGAACGTTGTGAGGGTAAACAACTGGCGGTATGGATGCGGCGGGACCAGAG
AAAAATCACTCAGGGTCAATGCCAGCGCTTCGTTAATACAGATGTAGGTGTTCCACAGGGTAGCCAGCAG
CATCCTGCGATGCAGATCCGGAACATAATGGTGCAGGGCGCTGACTTCCGCGTTTCCAGACTTTACGAAA
CACGGAAACCGAAGACCATTCATGTTGTTGCTCAGGTCGCAGACGTTTTGCAGCAGCAGTCGCTTCACGT
TCGCTCGCGTATCGGTGATTCATTCTGCTAACCAGTAAGGCAACCCCGCCAGCCTAGCCGGGTCCTCAAC
GACAGGAGCACGATCATGCGCACCCGTGGGGCCGCCATGCCGGCGATAATGGCCTGCTTCTCGCCGAAAC
GTTTGGTGGCGGGACCAGTGACGAAGGCTTGAGCGAGGGCGTGCAAGATTCCGAATACCGCAAGCGACAG
GCCGATCATCGTCGCGCTCCAGCGAAAGCGGTCCTCGCCGAAAATGACCCAGAGCGCTGCCGGCACCTGT
CCTACGAGTTGCATGATAAAGAAGACAGTCATAAGTGCGGCGACGATAGTCATGCCCCGCGCCCACCGGA
AGGAGCTGACTGGGTTGAAGGCTCTCAAGGGCATCGGTCGAGATCCCGGTGCCTAATGAGTGAGCTAACT
TACATTAATTGCGTTGCGCTCACTGCCCGCTTTCCAGTCGGGAAACCTGTCGTGCCAGCTGCATTAATGA
ATCGGCCAACGCGCGGGGAGAGGCGGTTTGCGTATTGGGCGCCAGGGTGGTTTTTCTTTTCACCAGTGAG
ACGGGCAACAGCTGATTGCCCTTCACCGCCTGGCCCTGAGAGAGTTGCAGCAAGCGGTCCACGCTGGTTT
GCCCCAGCAGGCGAAAATCCTGTTTGATGGTGGTTAACGGCGGGATATAACATGAGCTGTCTTCGGTATC
GTCGTATCCCACTACCGAGATATCCGCACCAACGCGCAGCCCGGACTCGGTAATGGCGCGCATTGCGCCC
AGCGCCATCTGATCGTTGGCAACCAGCATCGCAGTGGGAACGATGCCCTCATTCAGCATTTGCATGGTTT
GTTGAAAACCGGACATGGCACTCCAGTCGCCTTCCCGTTCCGCTATCGGCTGAATTTGATTGCGAGTGAG
ATATTTATGCCAGCCAGCCAGACGCAGACGCGCCGAGACAGAACTTAATGGGCCCGCTAACAGCGCGATT
TGCTGGTGACCCAATGCGACCAGATGCTCCACGCCCAGTCGCGTACCGTCTTCATGGGAGAAAATAATAC
TGTTGATGGGTGTCTGGTCAGAGACATCAAGAAATAACGCCGGAACATTAGTGCAGGCAGCTTCCACAGC
AATGGCATCCTGGTCATCCAGCGGATAGTTAATGATCAGCCCACTGACGCGTTGCGCGAGAAGATTGTGC
ACCGCCGCTTTACAGGCTTCGACGCCGCTTCGTTCTACCATCGACACCACCACGCTGGCACCCAGTTGAT
CGGCGCGAGATTTAATCGCCGCGACAATTTGCGACGGCGCGTGCAGGGCCAGACTGGAGGTGGCAACGCC
AATCAGCAACGACTGTTTGCCCGCCAGTTGTTGTGCCACGCGGTTGGGAATGTAATTCAGCTCCGCCATC
GCCGCTTCCACTTTTTCCCGCGTTTTCGCAGAAACGTGGCTGGCCTGGTTCACCACGCGGGAAACGGTCT
GATAAGAGACACCGGCATACTCTGCGACATCGTATAACGTTACTGGTTTCACATTCACCACCCTGAATTG
ACTCTCTTCCGGGCGCTATCATGCCATACCGCGAAAGGTTTTGCGCCATTCGATGGTGTCCGGGATCTCG
ACGCTCTCCCTTATGCGACTCCTGCATTAGGAAGCAGCCCAGTAGTAGGTTGAGGCCGTTGAGCACCGCC
GCCGCAAGGAATGGTGCATGCAAGGAGATGGCGCCCAACAGTCCCCCGGCCACGGGGCCTGCCACCATAC
CCACGCCGAAACAAGCGCTCATGAGCCCG
Features (pLannotate 1.2.2; 22 found; start..end, strand, type, name):
    130..148     +  promoter       T7 promoter: promoter for bacteriophage T7 RNA polymerase
    149..173     +  protein_bind   lac operator: The lac repressor binds to the lac operator to inhibit transcription in E. coli. This inhibition can be relieved by adding lactose or isopropyl-β-D-thiogalactopyranoside (IPTG). lac repressor encoded by lacI
    188..210     +  RBS            RBS: efficient ribosome binding site from bacteriophage T7 gene 10 (Olins and Rangwala, 1989)
    229..245     +  CDS            capTEV™ (fragment): composite tag for in vivo biotinylation, TEV protease cleavage, and 6xHis tagging
    256..273     +  CDS            thrombin site: thrombin recognition and cleavage site
    277..1377    +  CDS            MBP: maltose binding protein from E. coli; malE (mutated); This version of the gene does not encode a signal sequence, so MBP will remain in the cytosol.
   1480..1821    +  CDS            mSA: monomeric streptavidin/rhizavidin hybrid (Lim et al., 2013)
   1876..1893    +  CDS            9xHis (fragment): 9xHis affinity tag
   1903..1952    +  CDS            SET1 (fragment): solubility-enhancement tag derived from T7 phage gene 10B
   1960..2007    +  terminator     T7 terminator: transcription terminator for bacteriophage T7 RNA polymerase
   2044..2472    +  rep_origin     f1 ori (sequence partly withheld): f1 bacteriophage origin of replication; arrow indicates direction of (+) strand synthesis
   2525..2582    +  promoter       AmpR promoter (fragment): bla
   2591..3406    -  CDS            KanR: aminoglycoside phosphotransferase; aph(3')-Ia; confers resistance to kanamycin in bacteria or G418 (Geneticin®) in eukaryotes
   3528..4116    +  rep_origin     ori: high-copy-number ColE1/pMB1/pBR322/pUC origin of replication
   4302..4441    -  misc_feature   bom: basis of mobility region from pBR322
   4543..4734    -  CDS            rop: Rop protein, which maintains plasmids at low copy number; rop
   4751..5131    +  CDS            YPB1_ECOLX: Protein predicted: Swiss-Prot protein existence level 4. From Escherichia coli.
   5203..5494    -  CDS            TcR (fragment): tetracycline efflux protein; tet; confers resistance to tetracycline
   5509..5530    -  protein_bind   CAP binding site: CAP binding activates transcription in the presence of cAMP. E. coli catabolite activator protein
   5543..6625    -  CDS            lacI: lac repressor; lacI; The lac repressor binds to the lac operator to inhibit transcription in E. coli. This inhibition can be relieved by adding lactose or isopropyl-β-D-thiogalactopyranoside (IPTG).
   6626..6703    -  promoter       lacI promoter: lacI
   6711..108     -  CDS            TcR (fragment) (across the origin): tetracycline efflux protein; tet; confers resistance to tetracycline
