[The description below was written by a language model from this plasmid's Addgene catalogue record and pLannotate feature annotations shown in this document.]
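Description:
pET-MBP-mSA2 is a bacterial expression plasmid of about 6.9 kb, built on a pET-MBP backbone, for producing soluble monomeric streptavidin in E. coli. It is selected with kanamycin through an aph(3')-Ia resistance gene and replicates from a ColE1/pMB1-type origin. The annotation also shows the pBR322-derived bom and rop regions, an f1 origin and residual tetracycline-resistance fragments that are remnants of the backbone. The catalogue lists the plasmid as high copy, although rop is generally associated with lower copy number. A lacI gene with its own promoter supplies the lac repressor.

The expression cassette is driven by a T7 promoter with an adjacent lac operator and the T7 gene 10 ribosome binding site, and it ends at a T7 terminator. Transcription therefore requires a host that supplies T7 RNA polymerase and is inducible with IPTG. The open reading frame begins with an N-terminal His tag (annotated as a short tag fragment) and a thrombin site. These are followed by a signal-sequence-less maltose binding protein that stays in the cytosol and acts as a solubility partner. Downstream is the 357 bp synthetic insert, cloned between NheI and XhoI, which encodes mSA2, a monomeric streptavidin/rhizavidin hybrid carrying the S25H mutation. According to the catalogue, a TEV protease site precedes mSA2, allowing release from MBP, and a FLAG tag follows it, but neither element is called in the feature tables. A short His-tag fragment from the backbone lies downstream of the insert, and the record does not show whether it is translated. The depositor and sequencing-derived records differ by only four nucleotides and show the same feature set. The construct is used to express and purify soluble monomeric streptavidin.
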