Addgene plasmid #52319: pET-MBP-mSA2
Purpose: Solubly expresses monomeric streptavidin containing S25H mutation in E. coli as an MBP fusion. App Microbiol & Biotech 98, 6285-6295 (2014)
Depositing lab: Sheldon Park. Depositing organization: University at Buffalo (SUNY Buffalo). Publication: Expression and purification of soluble monomeric streptavidin in Escherichia coli. Demonte D, Dundas CM, Park S. Appl Microbiol Biotechnol. 2014;98(14):6285-95. doi: 10.1007/s00253-014-5682-y. Epub 2014 Apr 2. PubMed 24691867.
Backbone
  Vector backbone: pET-MBP
  Total vector size (bp): 6886
  Vector type: Bacterial Expression
Growth in bacteria
  Bacterial resistance: Kanamycin, 50 μg/mL
  Growth temperature: 37°C
  Growth strain: DH5alpha
  Copy number: High Copy
Gene/Insert
  Gene/Insert name: monomeric streptavidin 2 (alt names: mSA2; mSA2.2)
  Species: Synthetic
  Insert size (bp): 357
  Mutation: S25H mutation compared to streptavidin
  Promoter: T7
  Tag / fusion protein: His (N terminal on backbone); MBP (N terminal on backbone); TEV (N terminal on insert); FLAG (C terminal on insert)
  Cloning method: Restriction Enzyme; 5′ cloning site NheI (not destroyed); 3′ cloning site XhoI (not destroyed)
  Sequencing primers: 5′ T7 promoter; 3′ T7 terminator
Terms and licenses: Academic/Nonprofit Terms; Industry Terms: Not Available to Industry
How to cite: pET-MBP-mSA2 was a gift from Sheldon Park (Addgene plasmid # 52319 ; http://n2t.net/addgene:52319 ; RRID:Addgene_52319)
