>Addgene plasmid #52319 | pET-MBP-mSA2 | addgene partial sequence | sequence record 91668 | T7 5'-TAATACGACTCACTATAGGG-3'
ACTTTAAGAAGGAGATATACCATGGGCAGCAGCCATCATCATCATCATCACAGCAGCGGCCTGGTGCCGC
GCGGCAGCCATATGAAAATCGAAGAAGGTAAACTGGTAATCTGGATTAACGGCGATAAAGGCTATAACGG
TCTCGCTGAAGTCGGTAAGAAATTCGAGAAAGATACCGGAATTAAAGTCACCGTTGAGCATCCGGATAAA
CTGGAAGAGAAATTCCCACAGGTTGCGGCAACTGGCGATGGCCCTGACATTATCTTCTGGGCACACGACC
GCTTTGGTGGCTACGCTCAATCTGGCCTGTTGGCTGAAATCACCCCGGACAAAGCGTTCCAGGACAAGCT
GTATCCGTTTACCTGGGATGCCGTACGTTACAACGGCAAGCTGATTGCTTACCCGATCGCTGTTGAAGCG
TTATCGCTGATTTATAACAAAGATCTGCTGCCGAACCCGCCAAAAACCTGGGAAGAGATCCCGGCGCTGG
ATAAAGAACTGAAAGCGAAAGGTAAGAGCGCGCTGATGTTCAACCTGCAAGAACCGTACTTCACCTGGCC
GCTGATTGCTGCTGACGGGGGTTATGCGTTCAAGTATGAAAACGGCAAGTACGACATTAAAGACGTGGGC
GTGGATAACGCTGGCGCGAAAGCGGGTCTGACCTTCCTGGTTGACCTGATTAAAAACAAACACATGAATG
CAGACACCGATTACTCCATCGCAGAAGCTGCCTTTAATAAAGGCGAAACAGCGATGACCATCAACGGCCC
GTGGGCATGGTCCAACATCGACACCAGCAAAGTGAATTATGGTGTAACGGTACTGCCGACCTTCAAGGGT
CAACCATCCAAACCGTTCGTTGGCGTGCTGA
