>Addgene plasmid #52319 | pET-MBP-mSA2 | addgene partial sequence | sequence record 91670 | T7term 5'-GCTAGTTATTGCTCAGCGG-3'
TTGTTAGCAGCCGGATCTCAGTGGTGGTGGTGGTGGTGCTCGAGTTACTTGTCGTCATCGTCCTTGTAGT
CGGATCCAGACGCCGCAGACGGTTTAACTTTGGTGAAGGTGTCCTGACCCTGTTCGGTCGCCGGACCAGA
ACCACCTTCGTAGGTCAGGTTCCACTGGGTGTTGATACGCGCTTCCGCACCACCCTGGTACTGACCACGC
CATTCGGTACGAGAGTGGCAGTTTTCGGTAGAGTTGTTCCATTCAACACGCCATTCCAGTTTGGTACCGT
TGTAACGACCGGTCAGGGTGTACGGAGAGTTCTGGCAACCAGTGCCCTGCGCACGGTTTTCGTACTGACC
GGTCAGGTTACCGTCCGCACCCGCGGTAACGGTGAAGGTAGAACCATGCTGGTTGTACCACGTGCCGGTG
ATACCCGCTTCCGCGCCCTGGAAATACAGGTTCTCGCTAGCGAATTCGGATCCTCCCCTTCCCTCGATCC
CGAGGTTGTTGTTATTGTTATTGTTGTTGTTGTTCGAGCTCGAATTAGTCTGCGCGTCTTTCAGGGCTTC
ATCGACAGTCTGACGACCGCTGGCGGCGTTGATCACCGCAGTACGCACGGCATACCAGAAAGCGGACATC
TGCGGGATGTTCGGCATGATTTCACCTTTCTGGGCGTTTTCCATGGTGGCGGCAATACGTGGATCTTTCG
CCAACTCTTCCTCGTAAGACTTCAGCGCTACGGCACCCAGCGGTTTGTCTTTATTAACCGCTTCCAGACC
TTCATCAGTCAGCAGATAGTTTTCGAGGAACTCTTTTGCCAGCTCTTTGTTCGGACTGGCGGCGTTAATA
CCTGCGCTCA
